>Addgene plasmid #225231 | Fhl2-HA-P2A-meGFP(omp25mts) | addgene full sequence | sequence record 455096 | Addgene NGS Result
GAAGATCCTTTGATCTTTTCTACGGGGTCTGACGCTCAGTGGAACGAAAACTCACGTTAAGGGATTTTGG
TCATGAGATTATCAAAAAGGATCTTCACCTAGATCCTTTTAAATTAAAAATGAAGTTTTAAATCAATCTA
AAGTATATATGAGTAACCTGAGGCTATGGCAGGGCCTGCCGCCCCGACGTTGGCTGCGAGCCCTGGGCCT
TCACCCGAACTTGGGGGGTGGGGTGGGGAAAAGGAAGAAACGCGGGCGTATTGGCCCCAATGGGGTCTCG
GTGGGGTATCGACAGAGTGCCAGCCCTGGGACCGAACCCCGCGTTTATGAACAAACGACCCAACACCGTG
CGTTTTATTCTGTCTTTTTATTGCCGTCATAGCGCGGGTTCCTTCCGGTATTGTCTCCTTCCGTGTTTCA
GTTAGCCTCCCCCTAGGGTGGGCGAAGAACTCCAGCATGAGATCCCCGCGCTGGAGGATCATCCAGCCGG
CGTCCCGGAAAACGATTCCGAAGCCCAACCTTTCATAGAAGGCGGCGGTGGAATCGAAATCTCGTGATGG
CAGGTTGGGCGTCGCTTGGTCGGTCATTTCGAACCCCAGAGTCCCGCTCAGAAGAACTCGTCAAGAAGGC
GATAGAAGGCGATGCGCTGCGAATCGGGAGCGGCGATACCGTAAAGCACGAGGAAGCGGTCAGCCCATTC
GCCGCCAAGCTCTTCAGCAATATCACGGGTAGCCAACGCTATGTCCTGATAGCGGTCCGCCACACCCAGC
CGGCCACAGTCGATGAATCCAGAAAAGCGGCCATTTTCCACCATGATATTCGGCAAGCAGGCATCGCCAT
GGGTCACGACGAGATCCTCGCCGTCGGGCATGCTCGCCTTGAGCCTGGCGAACAGTTCGGCTGGCGCGAG
CCCCTGATGCTCTTCGTCCAGATCATCCTGATCGACAAGACCGGCTTCCATCCGAGTACGTGCTCGCTCG
ATGCGATGTTTCGCTTGGTGGTCGAATGGGCAGGTAGCCGGATCAAGCGTATGCAGCCGCCGCATTGCAT
CAGCCATGATGGATACTTTCTCGGCAGGAGCAAGGTGAGATGACAGGAGATCCTGCCCCGGCACTTCGCC
CAATAGCAGCCAGTCCCTTCCCGCTTCAGTGACAACGTCGAGCACAGCTGCGCAAGGAACGCCCGTCGTG
GCCAGCCACGATAGCCGCGCTGCCTCGTCTTGCAGTTCATTCAGGGCACCGGACAGGTCGGTCTTGACAA
AAAGAACCGGGCGCCCCTGCGCTGACAGCCGGAACACGGCGGCATCAGAGCAGCCGATTGTCTGTTGTGC
CCAGTCATAGCCGAATAGCCTCTCCACCCAAGCGGCCGGAGAACCTGCGTGCAATCCATCTTGTTCAATC
ATGCGAAACGATCCTCATCCTGTCTCTTGATCGATCTTTGCAAAAGCCTAGGCCTCCAAAAAAGCCTCCT
CACTACTTCTGGAATAGCTCAGAGGCCGAGGCGGCCTCGGCCTCTGCATAAATAAAAAAAATTAGTCAGC
CATGGGGCGGAGAATGGGCGGAACTGGGCGGAGTTAGGGGCGGGATGGGCGGAGTTAGGGGCGGGACTAT
GGTTGCTGACTAATTGAGATGCATGCTTTGCATACTTCTGCCTGCTGGGGAGCCTGGGGACTTTCCACAC
CTGGTTGCTGACTAATTGAGATGCATGCTTTGCATACTTCTGCCTGCTGGGGAGCCTGGGGACTTTCCAC
ACCCTAACTGACACACATTCCACAGCTGGTTCTTTCCGCCTCAGGACTCTTCCTTTTTCAATATTATTGA
AGCATTTATCAGGGTTATTGTCTCATGAGCGGATACATATTTGAATGTATTTAGAAAAATAAACAAATAG
GGGTTCCGCGCACATTTCCCCGAAAAGTGCCACCTG
[124 nt withheld, positions 1927-2050]
C
[91 nt withheld, positions 2052-2142]
A
[49 nt withheld, positions 2144-2192]
CCTTTGACGTTGGAGTCCACGTTCTTT
[37 nt withheld, positions 2220-2256]
ACCCTATCTCGGTCTATTCTTTTGATTTATAAGGGATTTTGCCGATTTCGGCCTATTGGTTAAAAAATGA
GCTGATTTAACAAAAATTTAACGCGAATTTTAACAAAATATTAACGCTTACAATTTACGCCTTAAGATAC
ATTGATGAGTTTGGACAAACCACAACTAGAATGCAGTGAAAAAAATGCTTTATTTGTGAAATTTGTGATG
CTATTGCTTTATTTGTAACCATTATAAGCTGCAATAAACAAGTTAACAACAACAATTGCATTCATTTTAT
GTTTCAGGTTCAGGGGGAGGTGTGGGAGGTTTTTTAAAGCAAGTAAAACCTCTACAAATGTGGTATGGCT
GATTATGATCTAGAGTCGCGGCCGCTCAGAGCTGCTTTCGGTATCTCACGAAGGCCCAAACTGCTACCAG
GGTAAGGGCAAACACTGGCAGCAGCACCACAGCTACAGGAACTCCACTCGGCTCTCCGTCGCCTCGTGAA
TTCGAAGCTTGAGCTCGAGATCCACTTCCACTTCCCGATGCATCACCGGATTCACCACCCTTGTACAGCT
CGTCCATGCCGAGAGTGATCCCGGCGGCGGTCACGAACTCCAGCAGGACCATGTGATCGCGCTTCTCGTT
GGGGTCTTTGCTCAGCTTGGACTGGGTGCTCAGGTAGTGGTTGTCGGGCAGCAGCACGGGGCCGTCGCCG
ATGGGGGTGTTCTGCTGGTAGTGGTCGGCGAGCTGCACGCTGCCGTCCTCGATGTTGTGGCGGATCTTGA
AGTTCACCTTGATGCCGTTCTTCTGCTTGTCGGCCATGATATAGACGTTGTGGCTGTTGTAGTTGTACTC
CAGCTTGTGCCCCAGGATGTTGCCGTCCTCCTTGAAGTCGATGCCCTTCAGCTCGATGCGGTTCACCAGG
GTGTCGCCCTCGAACTTCACCTCGGCGCGGGTCTTGTAGTTGCCGTCGTCCTTGAAGAAGATGGTGCGCT
CCTGGACGTAGCCTTCGGGCATGGCGGACTTGAAGAAGTCGTGCTGCTTCATGTGGTCGGGGTAGCGGCT
GAAGCACTGCACGCCGTAGGTCAGGGTGGTCACGAGGGTGGGCCAGGGCACGGGCAGCTTGCCGGTGGTG
CAGATGAACTTCAGGGTCAGCTTGCCGTAGGTGGCATCGCCCTCGCCCTCGCCGGACACGCTGAACTTGT
GGCCGTTTACGTCGCCGTCCAGCTCGACCAGGATGGGCACCACCCCGGTGAACAGCTCCTCGCCCTTGCT
CACCATCGGCCGGAGACCAGGTCCAGGGTTCTCCTCCACGTCGCCAGCCTGCTTCAGCAGGCTGAAGTTA
GTAGCTCCGCTTCCCGTCTCGCGCGCGGATCCCGGGCCCATAGCGTAATCTGGAACATCGTATGGGTAGC
CTCCACCTCCGCTACCTCCGCCACCACTTCCACCGCCTCCAGAACCTCCTCCACCGATGTCCTTTCCACA
GTCAGGACAGAGGATGTCGTCTCTCTCTGTGAGGAAGCCTCGCCCCACCAAGGACAGGGAGCACTTCTTA
CAGTTAAAGCAGTCGTTGTGCCACTGGCGTTCCTCAAAAGAGATGTACTTTGTGCCACCCAGACCACTGA
TGGGGTTGGTGCACCCAGCACACTTCTTAGCATACAGGTCACAGAAGCAGGTCAGGCAGTATGGAAACTC
ATCCCGGGCTGTGAAGCGTTGCCCAGATAGCTGCTTCTTGCAGGCTGTGCACACAAAGCACTCCCTGTGC
CAGGGCTGATCCCGGTAAGTAACACCTCCTGTGGTAATTGGCTTTTTGCACTGCACACACTGCAGGGCAT
ACTGCTTCTCATAGCAGGGCACGCAGAAGTTCTGATTCTCCTTAGGTATGAAGCTCTTGGTTCCGATGGG
CTGCTGGCAGCGCTGACAGGTGAAGCAGGTCTCGTGCCAGCTGCTGCCCTTGTATTCCATCTTGCGGGTA
CCTGGCATGATGGTCTTCTTACACTCCTGGCACTTGGACGAGTACTCGTTGGAATAGCAGTCGGTGCACA
GCAGCTGCTCCTCCTTGGCCGCAAAGGGCTTGTCCACCAGCGAGCTCCCGCACCGGGAGCAGTGGAAGCA
GCCTTCATGCCAGTGCCGATCCTTGTAGGACAAGTCCTTGCAGTCACAGCCGATGGGTGTTCCACACTCC
TCACAGGTGTTGGCATAGAGCTCCTCGAAGCAGGCCACACAGTGCGGGTTCTCCTCCTTTAGAATGTACT
TCTTGCCATAGAGAGACTCATTGCAGTGGTGGCAGTCAAAGCGTTCAGTCATAGATCTGAGTCCGGTAGC
GCTAGCGGATCTGACGGTTCACTAAACCAGCTCTGCTTATATAGACCTCCCACCGTACACGCCTACCGCC
CATTTGCGTCAATGGGGCGGAGTTGTTACGACATTTTGGAAAGTCCCGTTGATTTTGGTGCCAAAACAAA
CTCCCATTGACGTCAATGGGGTGGAGACTTGGAAATCCCCGTGAGTCAAACCGCTATCCACGCCCATTGA
TGTACTGCCAAAACCGCATCACCATGGTAATAGCGATGACTAATACGTAGATGTACTGCCAAGTAGGAAA
GTCCCATAAGGTCATGTACTGGGCATAATGCCAGGCGGGCCATTTACCGTAAGTTATGTAACGCGGAACT
CCATATATGGGCTATGAACTAATGACCCCGTAATTGATTACTATTAATAACTAATGCATGGCGGTAATAC
GGTTATCCACAGAATCAGGGGATAACGCAGGAAAGAACATGTGAGCAAAAGGCCAGCAAAAGGCCAGGAA
CCGTAAAAAGGCCGCGTTGCTGGCGTTTTTCCATAGGCTCCGCCCCCCTGACGAGCATCACAAAAATCGA
CGCTCAAGTCAGAGGTGGCGAAACCCGACAGGACTATAAAGATACCAGGCGTTTCCCCCTGGAAGCTCCC
TCGTGCGCTCTCCTGTTCCGACCCTGCCGCTTACCGGATACCTGTCCGCCTTTCTCCCTTCGGGAAGCGT
GGCGCTTTCTCATAGCTCACGCTGTAGGTATCTCAGTTCGGTGTAGGTCGTTCGCTCCAAGCTGGGCTGT
GTGCACGAACCCCCCGTTCAGCCCGACCGCTGCGCCTTATCCGGTAACTATCGTCTTGAGTCCAACCCGG
TAAGACACGACTTATCGCCACTGGCAGCAGCCACTGGTAACAGGATTAGCAGAGCGAGGTATGTAGGCGG
TGCTACAGAGTTCTTGAAGTGGTGGCCTAACTACGGCTACACTAGAAGAACAGTATTTGGTATCTGCGCT
CTGCTGAAGCCAGTTACCTTCGGAAAAAGAGTTGGTAGCTCTTGATCCGGCAAACAAACCACCGCTGGTA
GCGGTGGTTTTTTTGTTTGCAAGCAGCAGATTACGCGCAGAAAAAAAGGATCTCAA
Features (pLannotate 1.2.2; 18 found; start..end, strand, type, name):
    222..238     +  polyA_signal   bGH poly(A) signal (fragment): bovine growth hormone polyadenylation signal
    329..376     -  polyA_signal   HSV TK poly(A) signal: herpes simplex virus thymidine kinase polyadenylation signal (Cole and Stacy, 1985)
    435..587     -  CDS            ble (fragment): BLE_KLEPN - Experimental evidence at protein level: Swiss-Prot protein existence level 1. Binding protein with a strong affinity to the bleomycin family of antibiotics. Binds to CL990; an antimitotic-antibiotic compound. From Klebsiella pneumoniae.
    608..1402    -  CDS            NeoR/KanR: aminoglycoside phosphotransferase from Tn5; aph(3')-II (or nptII); confers resistance to neomycin, kanamycin, and G418 (Geneticin®)
   1437..1794    -  promoter       SV40 promoter: SV40 enhancer and early promoter
   1796..1900    -  promoter       AmpR promoter: bla
   1927..2355    +  rep_origin     f1 ori (sequence partly withheld): f1 bacteriophage origin of replication; arrow indicates direction of (+) strand synthesis
   2389..2510    -  polyA_signal   SV40 poly(A) signal: SV40 polyadenylation signal
   2533..2616    -  CDS            large T antigen (fragment): large T antigen from SV40 (simian virus 40)
   2635..2742    -  CDS            Synj2bp (fragment): SYJ2B_RAT - Also known as Omp25. Experimental evidence at protein level: Swiss-Prot protein existence level 1. Regulates endocytosis of activin type 2 receptor kinases through the Ral/RALBP1-dependent pathway and may be involved in suppression of activin-induced signal transduction. From Rattus norvegicus (Rat).
   2744..2768    -  misc_feature   MCS (fragment): multiple cloning site
   2806..3522    -  CDS            mEGFP: mEGFP is a basic (constitutively fluorescent) green fluorescent protein published in 2002, derived from Aequorea victoria. It has moderate acid sensitivity.
   3628..3654    -  CDS            3xHA (fragment): three tandem HA epitope tags
   3712..4548    -  CDS            Fhl2: FHL2_RAT - Also known as Dral, Slim3. Experimental evidence at protein level: Swiss-Prot protein existence level 1. May function as a molecular transmitter linking various signaling pathways to transcriptional regulation. Negatively regulates the transcriptional repressor E4F1 and may function in cell growth. Inhibits the transcriptional activity of FOXO1 and its apoptotic function by enhancing the interaction of FOXO1 with SIRT1 and FOXO1 deacetylation (By similarity). Negatively regulates the calcineurin/NFAT signaling pathway in cardiomyocytes (PubMed:22851699). From Rattus norvegicus (Rat)
   4549..4572    -  misc_feature   MCS (fragment): multiple cloning site
   4595..4798    -  promoter       CMV promoter: human cytomegalovirus (CMV) immediate early promoter
   4799..4896    -  enhancer       CMV enhancer (fragment): human cytomegalovirus immediate early enhancer; contains an 18-bp deletion relative to the standard CMV enhancer
   5084..5672    -  rep_origin     ori: high-copy-number ColE1/pMB1/pBR322/pUC origin of replication
