[The description below was written by a language model from this plasmid's Addgene catalogue record and pLannotate feature annotations shown in this document.]
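Description:
Fhl2-HA-P2A-meGFP(omp25mts) is a 5,672 nt mammalian expression plasmid built on another deposited plasmid from the same collection. Its layout resembles the common CMV/kanamycin fluorescent-protein vectors. It replicates in E. coli at high copy from a ColE1/pUC-type origin and also carries an f1 phage origin. A single NeoR/KanR (Tn5 aminoglycoside phosphotransferase) gene is driven by tandem bacterial (AmpR-type) and SV40 early promoters and terminated by an HSV TK polyadenylation signal. It therefore confers kanamycin resistance in bacteria and could support G418 selection in mammalian cells. Short annotated fragments of ble, a bGH poly(A) signal and SV40 large T antigen appear to be backbone remnants rather than functional units.

The payload is a single bicistronic open reading frame under the human CMV immediate-early enhancer/promoter, ending at an SV40 poly(A) signal. Rat Fhl2 (also called SLIM3) comes first and is followed by an HA epitope; the annotation detects only a fragment matching a 3xHA element. Although the catalogue lists the tag as N-terminal on the insert, both the construct name and the feature order place it downstream of Fhl2. Next comes a P2A ribosome-skipping sequence, described in the record but not annotated in the table, and then monomeric EGFP fused at its C-terminus to a fragment of rat Synj2bp/Omp25. That fragment provides a mitochondrial outer membrane targeting tail anchor.

P2A skipping yields two separate proteins from one transcript, so cells expressing HA-tagged Fhl2 are simultaneously marked by green-labelled mitochondria. This allows mitochondrial position or movement to be imaged specifically in transfected cells. The associated work concerns energy stress, AMPK and mitochondrial arrest.
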