Addgene plasmid #225231: Fhl2-HA-P2A-meGFP(omp25mts)
Purpose: Construct expressing HA-tagged Fhl2 followed by a P2A ribosome skip sequence and then a mitochondria targeted mEGFP
Depositing lab: Thomas Schwarz. Depositing organization: Boston Children's Hospital. Publication: Energy stress activates AMPK to arrest mitochondria via phosphorylation of TRAK1. Falk JE, Henke T, Gowrisankaran S, Wanderoy S, Basu H, Greally S, Steen J, Schwarz TL. J Cell Biol. 2026 Apr 6;225(4):e202501023. doi: 10.1083/jcb.202501023. Epub 2026 Jan 30. PubMed 41615403.
Backbone
  Vector backbone: Addgene plasmid 225270
  Vector type: Mammalian Expression
Growth in bacteria
  Bacterial resistance: Kanamycin, 50 μg/mL
  Growth temperature: 37°C
  Growth strain: DH5alpha
  Copy number: High Copy
Gene/Insert
  Gene/Insert name: Fhl2
  Species: R. norvegicus (rat)
  Entrez Gene: Fhl2 (a.k.a. SLIM 3)
  Promoter: CMV
  Tag / fusion protein: HA-P2A-mitomeGFP- (N terminal on insert)
  Cloning method: Restriction Enzyme; 5′ cloning site BglII (not destroyed); 3′ cloning site PspOMI (not destroyed)
  Sequencing primers: 5′ CMV
Resource information
  A portion of this plasmid was derived from a plasmid made by: The Fhl2 gene was amplified from a plasmid reported in the following publication: Basu, H., Pekkurnaz, G., Falk, J., Wei, W., Chin, M., Steen, J., and Schwarz, T.L. (2021). Fhl2 anchors mitochondria to actin and adapts mitochondrial dynamics to glucose supply. Journal of Cell Biology 220. https://doi.org/10.1083/jcb.201912077.
Terms and licenses: Academic/Nonprofit Terms; Industry Terms: Not Available to Industry
How to cite: Fhl2-HA-P2A-meGFP(omp25mts) was a gift from Thomas Schwarz (Addgene plasmid # 225231 ; http://n2t.net/addgene:225231 ; RRID:Addgene_225231)
